Addgene plasmid #75563: NEK11 gRNA (BRDN0001147265)
Purpose: 3rd generation lentiviral gRNA plasmid targeting human NEK11
Depositing lab: John Doench & David Root. Depositing organization: Broad Institute. Publication: Optimized sgRNA design to maximize activity and minimize off-target effects of CRISPR-Cas9. Doench JG, Fusi N, Sullender M, Hegde M, Vaimberg EW, Donovan KF, Smith I, Tothova Z, Wilen C, Orchard R, Virgin HW, Listgarten J, Root DE. Nat Biotechnol. 2016 Jan 18. doi: 10.1038/nbt.3437. PubMed 26780180.
Backbone
  Vector backbone: lentiGuide-Puro
  Backbone manufacturer: Zhang Lab (Addgene plasmid # 52963)
  Vector type: Mammalian Expression, Lentiviral, CRISPR
  Selectable markers: Puromycin
Growth in bacteria
  Bacterial resistance: Ampicillin, 100 μg/mL
  Growth temperature: 37°C
  Growth strain: DH5alpha
  Copy number: High Copy
Gene/Insert
  Gene/Insert name: NEK11 (alt names: NEK11; NM_001146003.1)
  gRNA/shRNA sequence: CCAAGGCTATGACACAAAGT
  Species: H. sapiens (human)
  Entrez Gene: NEK11
  Promoter: hU6
  Cloning method: Unknown
  Sequencing primers: 5′ U6-F; 3′ pS2-R
Terms and licenses: Academic/Nonprofit Terms; Industry Terms: Not Available to Industry
Depositor comments: The gRNA was designed to target the following Genbank reference sequence(s): NM_001146003.1,NM_024800.4,NM_145910.3. Note that this plasmid does NOT contain Cas9. It should be used in conjunction with lentiCas9-Blast (Addgene #52962) or otherwise with cell lines already expressing Cas9. Browse the full kinome gRNA library at http://www.addgene.org/pooled-library/broadgpp-human-kinome/ or visit http://www.broadinstitute.org/rnai/public/ for detailed protocols and information.
How to cite: NEK11 gRNA (BRDN0001147265) was a gift from John Doench & David Root (Addgene plasmid # 75563 ; http://n2t.net/addgene:75563 ; RRID:Addgene_75563)
