[The description below was written by a language model from this plasmid's Addgene catalogue record and pLannotate feature annotations shown in this document.]
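Description:
NEK11 gRNA (BRDN0001147265) is a third-generation lentiviral guide RNA plasmid built on the lentiGuide-Puro backbone and designed to direct Streptococcus pyogenes Cas9 to the human NEK11 gene. In bacteria it is maintained through a high-copy ColE1/pUC-type origin and selected with ampicillin via the β-lactamase gene. The backbone also carries an f1 origin, an SV40 origin and poly(A) signal, and remnants of a lac/T7/T3 cloning region.

The lentiviral transfer cassette begins with an RSV promoter fused to a truncated HIV-1 5' LTR, which makes genomic RNA production Tat-independent. This is followed by the Ψ packaging signal with a partial gag sequence, and by the Rev response element for Rev-dependent nuclear export. Downstream, a human U6 RNA polymerase III promoter drives the NEK11-specific spacer joined to the SpCas9 gRNA scaffold. According to the depositor, the guide was designed against three NEK11 reference transcripts. A cPPT/CTS element, which aids nuclear import of the viral genome, lies after the guide cassette. It is followed by an EF-1α core promoter with its intron A driving puromycin N-acetyltransferase, which allows selection of transduced mammalian cells. A WPRE enhances transcript expression, and a ΔU3 self-inactivating 3' LTR closes the provirus.

The plasmid does not encode Cas9, so it must be used with a separate Cas9 vector or in cells that already express the nuclease. It is an individual clone corresponding to a human kinome gRNA library and is suited to making lentivirus for CRISPR knockout of NEK11 in human cells.
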