Features (pLannotate 1.2.2; 29 found; start..end, strand, type, name):
     14..80      +  CDS            small t antigen (fragment): SV40 (simian virus 40) small t antigen
    106..317     +  promoter       EF-1α core promoter: core promoter for human elongation factor EF-1α
    318..1256    +  intron         EF-1α intron A: intron upstream of the start codon of human EF-1α
   1278..1877    +  CDS            PuroR (fragment): puromycin N-acetyltransferase; pac from Streptomyces; confers resistance to puromycin
   1893..2481    +  misc_feature   WPRE: woodchuck hepatitis virus posttranscriptional regulatory element
   2532..2551    +  misc_feature   cPPT/CTS (fragment): central polypurine tract and central termination sequence of HIV-1
   2553..2786    +  LTR            3' LTR (ΔU3): self-inactivating 3' long terminal repeat (LTR) from HIV-1
   2864..2985    +  polyA_signal   SV40 poly(A) signal: SV40 polyadenylation signal
   3025..3160    +  rep_origin     SV40 ori: SV40 origin of replication
   3181..3199    -  promoter       T7 promoter: promoter for bacteriophage T7 RNA polymerase
   3207..3362    +  CDS            lacZα (fragment): LacZα fragment of β-galactosidase; lacZ fragment
   3367..3795    +  rep_origin     f1 ori (sequence partly withheld): f1 bacteriophage origin of replication; arrow indicates direction of (+) strand synthesis
   3848..3952    +  promoter       AmpR promoter: bla
   3953..4813    +  CDS            AmpR: β-lactamase; bla; confers resistance to ampicillin, carbenicillin, and related antibiotics
   4984..5572    +  rep_origin     ori: high-copy-number ColE1/pMB1/pBR322/pUC origin of replication
   5755..5847    +  CDS            lacI (fragment): lac repressor; lacI; The lac repressor binds to the lac operator to inhibit transcription in E. coli. This inhibition can be relieved by adding lactose or isopropyl-β-D-thiogalactopyranoside (IPTG).
   5860..5881    +  protein_bind   CAP binding site: CAP binding activates transcription in the presence of cAMP. E. coli catabolite activator protein
   5896..5926    +  promoter       lac promoter: promoter for the E. coli lac operon
   5934..5950    +  protein_bind   lac operator: The lac repressor binds to the lac operator to inhibit transcription in E. coli. This inhibition can be relieved by adding lactose or isopropyl-β-D-thiogalactopyranoside (IPTG). lac repressor encoded by lacI
   5995..6013    +  promoter       T3 promoter: promoter for bacteriophage T3 RNA polymerase
   6041..6267    +  promoter       RSV promoter: Rous sarcoma virus enhancer/promoter
   6268..6448    +  LTR            5' LTR (truncated): truncated 5' long terminal repeat (LTR) from HIV-1
   6495..6620    +  misc_feature   HIV-1 Ψ: packaging signal of human immunodeficiency virus type 1
   6604..6967    +  CDS            HIV-1 gag (fragment): gag protein from human immunodeficiency virus 1; gag
   7113..7346    +  misc_feature   RRE: The Rev response element (RRE) of HIV-1 allows for Rev-dependent mRNA export from the nucleus to the cytoplasm.
   7723..7749    +  CDS            Rev (fragment): human immunodeficiency virus 1 (HIV-1) Rev protein; rev; enhances nuclear export of unspliced and incompletely spliced viral mRNAs
   7753..7993    +  promoter       U6 promoter: RNA polymerase III promoter for human U6 snRNA
   8023..8098    +  misc_RNA       gRNA scaffold: guide RNA scaffold for the Streptococcus pyogenes CRISPR/Cas9 system
   8154..8271    +  misc_feature   cPPT/CTS: central polypurine tract and central termination sequence of HIV-1
>Addgene plasmid #75563 | NEK11 gRNA (BRDN0001147265) | addgene full sequence | sequence record 188973 | Addgene Assembled Sequence
CCCGGGTGCAAAGATGGATAAAGTTTTAAACAGAGAGGAATCTTTGCAGCTAATGGACCTTCTAGGTCTT
GAAAGGAGTGGGAATTGGCTCCGGTGCCCGTCAGTGGGCAGAGCGCACATCGCCCACAGTCCCCGAGAAG
TTGGGGGGAGGGGTCGGCAATTGATCCGGTGCCTAGAGAAGGTGGCGCGGGGTAAACTGGGAAAGTGATG
TCGTGTACTGGCTCCGCCTTTTTCCCGAGGGTGGGGGAGAACCGTATATAAGTGCAGTAGTCGCCGTGAA
CGTTCTTTTTCGCAACGGGTTTGCCGCCAGAACACAGGTAAGTGCCGTGTGTGGTTCCCGCGGGCCTGGC
CTCTTTACGGGTTATGGCCCTTGCGTGCCTTGAATTACTTCCACCTGGCTGCAGTACGTGATTCTTGATC
CCGAGCTTCGGGTTGGAAGTGGGTGGGAGAGTTCGAGGCCTTGCGCTTAAGGAGCCCCTTCGCCTCGTGC
TTGAGTTGAGGCCTGGCCTGGGCGCTGGGGCCGCCGCGTGCGAATCTGGTGGCACCTTCGCGCCTGTCTC
GCTGCTTTCGATAAGTCTCTAGCCATTTAAAATTTTTGATGACCTGCTGCGACGCTTTTTTTCTGGCAAG
ATAGTCTTGTAAATGCGGGCCAAGATCTGCACACTGGTATTTCGGTTTTTGGGGCCGCGGGCGGCGACGG
GGCCCGTGCGTCCCAGCGCACATGTTCGGCGAGGCGGGGCCTGCGAGCGCGGCCACCGAGAATCGGACGG
GGGTAGTCTCAAGCTGGCCGGCCTGCTCTGGTGCCTGGCCTCGCGCCGCCGTGTATCGCCCCGCCCTGGG
CGGCAAGGCTGGCCCGGTCGGCACCAGTTGCGTGAGCGGAAAGATGGCCGCTTCCCGGCCCTGCTGCAGG
GAGCTCAAAATGGAGGACGCGGCGCTCGGGAGAGCGGGCGGGTGAGTCACCCACACAAAGGAAAAGGGCC
TTTCCGTCCTCAGCCGTCGCTTCATGTGACTCCACGGAGTACCGGGCGCCGTCCAGGCACCTCGATTAGT
TCTCGAGCTTTTGGAGTACGTCGTCTTTAGGTTGGGGGGAGGGGTTTTATGCGATGGAGTTTCCCCACAC
TGAGTGGGTGGAGACTGAAGTTAGGCCAGCTTGGCACTTGATGTAATTCTCCTTGGAATTTGCCCTTTTT
GAGTTTGGATCTTGGTTCATTCTCAAGCCTCAGACAGTGGTTCAAAGTTTTTTTCTTCCATTTCAGGTGT
CGTGACGTACGGCCACCATGACCGAGTACAAGCCCACGGTGCGCCTCGCCACCCGCGACGACGTCCCCAG
GGCCGTACGCACCCTCGCCGCCGCGTTCGCCGACTACCCCGCCACGCGCCACACCGTCGATCCGGACCGC
CACATCGAGCGGGTCACCGAGCTGCAAGAACTCTTCCTCACGCGCGTCGGGCTCGACATCGGCAAGGTGT
GGGTCGCGGACGACGGCGCCGCCGTGGCGGTCTGGACCACGCCGGAGAGCGTCGAAGCGGGGGCGGTGTT
CGCCGAGATCGGCCCGCGCATGGCCGAGTTGAGCGGTTCCCGGCTGGCCGCGCAGCAACAGATGGAAGGC
CTCCTGGCGCCGCACCGGCCCAAGGAGCCCGCGTGGTTCCTGGCCACCGTCGGAGTCTCGCCCGACCACC
AGGGCAAGGGTCTGGGCAGCGCCGTCGTGCTCCCCGGAGTGGAGGCGGCCGAGCGCGCCGGGGTGCCCGC
CTTCCTGGAGACCTCCGCGCCCCGCAACCTCCCCTTCTACGAGCGGCTCGGCTTCACCGTCACCGCCGAC
GTCGAGGTGCCCGAAGGACCGCGCACCTGGTGCATGACCCGCAAGCCCGGTGCCTGAACGCGTTAAGTCG
ACAATCAACCTCTGGATTACAAAATTTGTGAAAGATTGACTGGTATTCTTAACTATGTTGCTCCTTTTAC
GCTATGTGGATACGCTGCTTTAATGCCTTTGTATCATGCTATTGCTTCCCGTATGGCTTTCATTTTCTCC
TCCTTGTATAAATCCTGGTTGCTGTCTCTTTATGAGGAGTTGTGGCCCGTTGTCAGGCAACGTGGCGTGG
TGTGCACTGTGTTTGCTGACGCAACCCCCACTGGTTGGGGCATTGCCACCACCTGTCAGCTCCTTTCCGG
GACTTTCGCTTTCCCCCTCCCTATTGCCACGGCGGAACTCATCGCCGCCTGCCTTGCCCGCTGCTGGACA
GGGGCTCGGCTGTTGGGCACTGACAATTCCGTGGTGTTGTCGGGGAAATCATCGTCCTTTCCTTGGCTGC
TCGCCTGTGTTGCCACCTGGATTCTGCGCGGGACGTCCTTCTGCTACGTCCCTTCGGCCCTCAATCCAGC
GGACCTTCCTTCCCGCGGCCTGCTGCCGGCTCTGCGGCCTCTTCCGCGTCTTCGCCTTCGCCCTCAGACG
AGTCGGATCTCCCTTTGGGCCGCCTCCCCGCGTCGACTTTAAGACCAATGACTTACAAGGCAGCTGTAGA
TCTTAGCCACTTTTTAAAAGAAAAGGGGGGACTGGAAGGGCTAATTCACTCCCAACGAAGACAAGATCTG
CTTTTTGCTTGTACTGGGTCTCTCTGGTTAGACCAGATCTGAGCCTGGGAGCTCTCTGGCTAACTAGGGA
ACCCACTGCTTAAGCCTCAATAAAGCTTGCCTTGAGTGCTTCAAGTAGTGTGTGCCCGTCTGTTGTGTGA
CTCTGGTAACTAGAGATCCCTCAGACCCTTTTAGTCAGTGTGGAAAATCTCTAGCAGTACGTATAGTAGT
TCATGTCATCTTATTATTCAGTATTTATAACTTGCAAAGAAATGAATATCAGAGAGTGAGAGGAACTTGT
TTATTGCAGCTTATAATGGTTACAAATAAAGCAATAGCATCACAAATTTCACAAATAAAGCATTTTTTTC
ACTGCATTCTAGTTGTGGTTTGTCCAAACTCATCAATGTATCTTATCATGTCTGGCTCTAGCTATCCCGC
CCCTAACTCCGCCCATCCCGCCCCTAACTCCGCCCAGTTCCGCCCATTCTCCGCCCCATGGCTGACTAAT
TTTTTTTATTTATGCAGAGGCCGAGGCCGCCTCGGCCTCTGAGCTATTCCAGAAGTAGTGAGGAGGCTTT
TTTGGAGGCCTAGGGACGTACCCAATTCGCCCTATAGTGAGTCGTATTACGCGCGCTCACTGGCCGTCGT
TTTACAACGTCGTGACTGGGAAAACCCTGGCGTTACCCAACTTAATCGCCTTGCAGCACATCCCCCTTTC
GCCAGCTGGCGTAATAGCGAAGAGGCCCGCACCGATCGCCCTTCCCAACAGTTGCGCAGCCTGAATGGCG
AATGGG
[124 nt withheld, positions 3367-3490]
C
[91 nt withheld, positions 3492-3582]
A
[49 nt withheld, positions 3584-3632]
CCTTTGACGTTGGAGTCCACGTTCTTT
[37 nt withheld, positions 3660-3696]
ACCCTATCTCGGTCTATTCTTTTGATTTATAAGGGATTTTGCCGATTTCGGCCTATTGGTTAAAAAATGA
GCTGATTTAACAAAAATTTAACGCGAATTTTAACAAAATATTAACGCTTACAATTTAGGTGGCACTTTTC
GGGGAAATGTGCGCGGAACCCCTATTTGTTTATTTTTCTAAATACATTCAAATATGTATCCGCTCATGAG
ACAATAACCCTGATAAATGCTTCAATAATATTGAAAAAGGAAGAGTATGAGTATTCAACATTTCCGTGTC
GCCCTTATTCCCTTTTTTGCGGCATTTTGCCTTCCTGTTTTTGCTCACCCAGAAACGCTGGTGAAAGTAA
AAGATGCTGAAGATCAGTTGGGTGCACGAGTGGGTTACATCGAACTGGATCTCAACAGCGGTAAGATCCT
TGAGAGTTTTCGCCCCGAAGAACGTTTTCCAATGATGAGCACTTTTAAAGTTCTGCTATGTGGCGCGGTA
TTATCCCGTATTGACGCCGGGCAAGAGCAACTCGGTCGCCGCATACACTATTCTCAGAATGACTTGGTTG
AGTACTCACCAGTCACAGAAAAGCATCTTACGGATGGCATGACAGTAAGAGAATTATGCAGTGCTGCCAT
AACCATGAGTGATAACACTGCGGCCAACTTACTTCTGACAACGATCGGAGGACCGAAGGAGCTAACCGCT
TTTTTGCACAACATGGGGGATCATGTAACTCGCCTTGATCGTTGGGAACCGGAGCTGAATGAAGCCATAC
CAAACGACGAGCGTGACACCACGATGCCTGTAGCAATGGCAACAACGTTGCGCAAACTATTAACTGGCGA
ACTACTTACTCTAGCTTCCCGGCAACAATTAATAGACTGGATGGAGGCGGATAAAGTTGCAGGACCACTT
CTGCGCTCGGCCCTTCCGGCTGGCTGGTTTATTGCTGATAAATCTGGAGCCGGTGAGCGTGGGTCTCGCG
GTATCATTGCAGCACTGGGGCCAGATGGTAAGCCCTCCCGTATCGTAGTTATCTACACGACGGGGAGTCA
GGCAACTATGGATGAACGAAATAGACAGATCGCTGAGATAGGTGCCTCACTGATTAAGCATTGGTAACTG
TCAGACCAAGTTTACTCATATATACTTTAGATTGATTTAAAACTTCATTTTTAATTTAAAAGGATCTAGG
TGAAGATCCTTTTTGATAATCTCATGACCAAAATCCCTTAACGTGAGTTTTCGTTCCACTGAGCGTCAGA
CCCCGTAGAAAAGATCAAAGGATCTTCTTGAGATCCTTTTTTTCTGCGCGTAATCTGCTGCTTGCAAACA
AAAAAACCACCGCTACCAGCGGTGGTTTGTTTGCCGGATCAAGAGCTACCAACTCTTTTTCCGAAGGTAA
CTGGCTTCAGCAGAGCGCAGATACCAAATACTGTTCTTCTAGTGTAGCCGTAGTTAGGCCACCACTTCAA
GAACTCTGTAGCACCGCCTACATACCTCGCTCTGCTAATCCTGTTACCAGTGGCTGCTGCCAGTGGCGAT
AAGTCGTGTCTTACCGGGTTGGACTCAAGACGATAGTTACCGGATAAGGCGCAGCGGTCGGGCTGAACGG
GGGGTTCGTGCACACAGCCCAGCTTGGAGCGAACGACCTACACCGAACTGAGATACCTACAGCGTGAGCT
ATGAGAAAGCGCCACGCTTCCCGAAGGGAGAAAGGCGGACAGGTATCCGGTAAGCGGCAGGGTCGGAACA
GGAGAGCGCACGAGGGAGCTTCCAGGGGGAAACGCCTGGTATCTTTATAGTCCTGTCGGGTTTCGCCACC
TCTGACTTGAGCGTCGATTTTTGTGATGCTCGTCAGGGGGGCGGAGCCTATGGAAAAACGCCAGCAACGC
GGCCTTTTTACGGTTCCTGGCCTTTTGCTGGCCTTTTGCTCACATGTTCTTTCCTGCGTTATCCCCTGAT
TCTGTGGATAACCGTATTACCGCCTTTGAGTGAGCTGATACCGCTCGCCGCAGCCGAACGACCGAGCGCA
GCGAGTCAGTGAGCGAGGAAGCGGAAGAGCGCCCAATACGCAAACCGCCTCTCCCCGCGCGTTGGCCGAT
TCATTAATGCAGCTGGCACGACAGGTTTCCCGACTGGAAAGCGGGCAGTGAGCGCAACGCAATTAATGTG
AGTTAGCTCACTCATTAGGCACCCCAGGCTTTACACTTTATGCTTCCGGCTCGTATGTTGTGTGGAATTG
TGAGCGGATAACAATTTCACACAGGAAACAGCTATGACCATGATTACGCCAAGCGCGCAATTAACCCTCA
CTAAAGGGAACAAAAGCTGGAGCTGCAAGCTTAATGTAGTCTTATGCAATACTCTTGTAGTCTTGCAACA
TGGTAACGATGAGTTAGCAACATGCCTTACAAGGAGAGAAAAAGCACCGTGCATGCCGATTGGTGGAAGT
AAGGTGGTACGATCGTGCCTTATTAGGAAGGCAACAGACGGGTCTGACATGGATTGGACGAACCACTGAA
TTGCCGCATTGCAGAGATATTGTATTTAAGTGCCTAGCTCGATACATAAACGGGTCTCTCTGGTTAGACC
AGATCTGAGCCTGGGAGCTCTCTGGCTAACTAGGGAACCCACTGCTTAAGCCTCAATAAAGCTTGCCTTG
AGTGCTTCAAGTAGTGTGTGCCCGTCTGTTGTGTGACTCTGGTAACTAGAGATCCCTCAGACCCTTTTAG
TCAGTGTGGAAAATCTCTAGCAGTGGCGCCCGAACAGGGACTTGAAAGCGAAAGGGAAACCAGAGGAGCT
CTCTCGACGCAGGACTCGGCTTGCTGAAGCGCGCACGGCAAGAGGCGAGGGGCGGCGACTGGTGAGTACG
CCAAAAATTTTGACTAGCGGAGGCTAGAAGGAGAGAGATGGGTGCGAGAGCGTCAGTATTAAGCGGGGGA
GAATTAGATCGCGATGGGAAAAAATTCGGTTAAGGCCAGGGGGAAAGAAAAAATATAAATTAAAACATAT
AGTATGGGCAAGCAGGGAGCTAGAACGATTCGCAGTTAATCCTGGCCTGTTAGAAACATCAGAAGGCTGT
AGACAAATACTGGGACAGCTACAACCATCCCTTCAGACAGGATCAGAAGAACTTAGATCATTATATAATA
CAGTAGCAACCCTCTATTGTGTGCATCAAAGGATAGAGATAAAAGACACCAAGGAAGCTTTAGACAAGAT
AGAGGAAGAGCAAAACAAAAGTAAGACCACCGCACAGCAAGCGGCCGCTGATCTTCAGACCTGGAGGAGG
AGATATGAGGGACAATTGGAGAAGTGAATTATATAAATATAAAGTAGTAAAAATTGAACCATTAGGAGTA
GCACCCACCAAGGCAAAGAGAAGAGTGGTGCAGAGAGAAAAAAGAGCAGTGGGAATAGGAGCTTTGTTCC
TTGGGTTCTTGGGAGCAGCAGGAAGCACTATGGGCGCAGCGTCAATGACGCTGACGGTACAGGCCAGACA
ATTATTGTCTGGTATAGTGCAGCAGCAGAACAATTTGCTGAGGGCTATTGAGGCGCAACAGCATCTGTTG
CAACTCACAGTCTGGGGCATCAAGCAGCTCCAGGCAAGAATCCTGGCTGTGGAAAGATACCTAAAGGATC
AACAGCTCCTGGGGATTTGGGGTTGCTCTGGAAAACTCATTTGCACCACTGCTGTGCCTTGGAATGCTAG
TTGGAGTAATAAATCTCTGGAACAGATTTGGAATCACACGACCTGGATGGAGTGGGACAGAGAAATTAAC
AATTACACAAGCTTAATACACTCCTTAATTGAAGAATCGCAAAACCAGCAAGAAAAGAATGAACAAGAAT
TATTGGAATTAGATAAATGGGCAAGTTTGTGGAATTGGTTTAACATAACAAATTGGCTGTGGTATATAAA
ATTATTCATAATGATAGTAGGAGGCTTGGTAGGTTTAAGAATAGTTTTTGCTGTACTTTCTATAGTGAAT
AGAGTTAGGCAGGGATATTCACCATTATCGTTTCAGACCCACCTCCCAACCCCGAGGGGACCCAGAGAGG
GCCTATTTCCCATGATTCCTTCATATTTGCATATACGATACAAGGCTGTTAGAGAGATAATTAGAATTAA
TTTGACTGTAAACACAAAGATATTAGTACAAAATACGTGACGTAGAAAGTAATAATTTCTTGGGTAGTTT
GCAGTTTTAAAATTATGTTTTAAAATGGACTATCATATGCTTACCGTAACTTGAAAGTATTTCGATTTCT
TGGCTTTATATATCTTGTGGAAAGGACGAAACACCGCCAAGGCTATGACACAAAGTGTTTTAGAGCTAGA
AATAGCAAGTTAAAATAAGGCTAGTCCGTTATCAACTTGAAAAAGTGGCACCGAGTCGGTGCTTTTTTAA
GCTTGGCGTAACTAGATCTTGAGACAAATGGCAGTATTCATCCACAATTTTAAAAGAAAAGGGGGGATTG
GGGGGTACAGTGCAGGGGAAAGAATAGTAGACATAATAGCAACAGACATACAAACTAAAGAATTACAAAA
ACAAATTACAAAAATTCAAAATTTTCGGGTTTATTACAGGGACAGCAGAGATCCACTTTGGCGCCGGCTC
GAGGGGG
