>Addgene plasmid #75563 | NEK11 gRNA (BRDN0001147265) | depositor partial sequence | sequence record 143023 | Target Sequence
CCAAGGCTATGACACAAAGT
