>Addgene plasmid #75563 | NEK11 gRNA (BRDN0001147265) | addgene partial sequence | sequence record 148437 | hU6-F 5'-GAGGGCCTATTTCCCATGATT-3'
ATTAGAATTAATTTGACTGTAAACACAAAGATATTAGTACAAAATACGTTGACGTAGAAAGTAATAATTT
CTTGGGTAGTTTGCAGTTTTAAAATTATGTTTTAAAATGGACTATCATATGCTTACCGTAACTTGAAAGT
ATTTCGATTTCTTGGCTTTATATATCTTGTGGAAAGGACGAAACACCGCCAAGGCTATGACACAAAGTGT
TTTAGAGCTAGAAATAGCAAGTTAAAATAAGGCTAGTCCGTTATCAACTTGAAAAAGTGGCACCGAGTCG
GTGCTTTTTTAAGCTTGGCGTAACTAGATCTTGAGACAAATGGCAGTATTCATCCACAATTTTAAAAGAA
AAGGGGGGATTGGGGGGTACAGTGCAGGGGAAAGAATAGTAGACATAATAGCAACAGACATACAAACTAA
AGAATTACAAAAACAAATTACAAAAATTCAAAATTTTCGGGTTTATTACAGGGACAGCAGAGATCCACTT
TGGCGCCGGCTCGAGGGGGCCCGGGTGCAAAGATGGATAAAGTTTTAAACAGAGAGGAATCTTTGCAGCT
AATGGACCTTCTAGGTCTTGAAAGGAGTGGGAATTGGCTCCGGTGCCCGTCAGTGGGCAGAGCGCACATC
GCCCACAGTCCCCGAGAAGTTGGGGGGAGGGGTCGGCAATTGATCCGGTGCCTAGAGAAGGTGGCGCGGG
GTAAACTGGGAAAGTGATGTCGTGTACTGGCTCCGCCTT
